Addgene plasmid #237517: pUC19::ZmUBI-VirPWT4
Purpose: Protoplast expression
Depositing lab: Gitta Coaker. Depositing organization: University of California, Davis. Publication: Wheat tandem kinase RWT4 directly binds a fungal effector to activate defense. Sung YC, Li Y, Bernasconi Z, Baik S, Asuke S, Keller B, Fahima T, Coaker G. Nat Genet. 2025 Apr 14. doi: 10.1038/s41588-025-02162-w. PubMed 40229601.
Backbone
  Vector backbone: pUC19::ZmUBi
  Vector type: Plant Expression
Growth in bacteria
  Bacterial resistance: Ampicillin, 100 μg/mL
  Growth temperature: 37°C
  Growth strain: DH5alpha
  Copy number: High Copy
Gene/Insert
  Gene/Insert name: VirPwt4
  Species: Magnaporthe oryzae
  Cloning method: Gateway Cloning
Terms and licenses: Academic/Nonprofit Terms; Industry Terms: Not Available to Industry
Depositor comments: Please visit https://doi.org/10.1101/2024.04.30.591956 for bioRxiv preprint.
How to cite: pUC19::ZmUBI-VirPWT4 was a gift from Gitta Coaker (Addgene plasmid # 237517 ; http://n2t.net/addgene:237517 ; RRID:Addgene_237517)
