[The description below was written by a language model from this plasmid's Addgene catalogue record and pLannotate feature annotations shown in this document.]
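Description:
pUC19::ZmUBI-VirPWT4 is a 5.4 kb plant expression plasmid built on a pUC19 backbone modified to carry a maize ubiquitin expression cassette, and it is intended for transient expression in protoplasts. It is maintained in E. coli at high copy through the ColE1/pUC-type origin and selected with ampicillin via the β-lactamase (AmpR) gene and its native promoter. Remnants of the original cloning vector remain, including the CAP site, lac promoter and operator, fragments of lacI, lacZα, the pUC multiple cloning site, and short bom and rop fragments. These play no role in plant expression.

The payload is VirPwt4, a gene from the fungus Magnaporthe oryzae, inserted by Gateway cloning. In the feature table, the roughly 2 kb maize polyubiquitin (Ubi) promoter, a strong constitutive promoter widely used in cereals, sits directly upstream of an attB1 site. The insert occupies the short interval of about 290 bp between attB1 and attB2, consistent with a small coding sequence, and a partial FLAG epitope match is annotated at its 3' end just before attB2. Downstream of attB2 lies a 3xHA tag followed by the nopaline synthase (NOS) terminator and polyadenylation signal. This layout suggests a C-terminally epitope-tagged product, although the record does not state whether the FLAG and HA sequences are read in frame with the insert.

The associated publication concerns a wheat tandem kinase, RWT4, that binds a fungal effector to activate defense. The plasmid therefore fits use in expressing this fungal protein in cereal protoplasts for interaction or defense-response assays, with the epitope tags available for detecting the protein.
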