Features (pLannotate 1.2.2; 17 found; start..end, strand, type, name):
      1..589     +  rep_origin     ori: high-copy-number ColE1/pMB1/pBR322/pUC origin of replication
    772..864     +  CDS            lacI (fragment): lac repressor; lacI; The lac repressor binds to the lac operator to inhibit transcription in E. coli. This inhibition can be relieved by adding lactose or isopropyl-β-D-thiogalactopyranoside (IPTG).
    877..898     +  protein_bind   CAP binding site: CAP binding activates transcription in the presence of cAMP. E. coli catabolite activator protein
    913..943     +  promoter       lac promoter: promoter for the E. coli lac operon
    951..967     +  protein_bind   lac operator: The lac repressor binds to the lac operator to inhibit transcription in E. coli. This inhibition can be relieved by adding lactose or isopropyl-β-D-thiogalactopyranoside (IPTG). lac repressor encoded by lacI
   1010..2996    +  promoter       Ubi promoter: maize polyubiquitin gene promoter
   3010..3034    +  protein_bind   attB1: mutant version of attB; recombination site for the Gateway® BP reaction BP Clonase™
   3298..3318    +  CDS            FLAG (fragment): FLAG® epitope tag, followed by an enterokinase cleavage site
   3325..3349    -  protein_bind   attB2: mutant version of attB; recombination site for the Gateway® BP reaction BP Clonase™
   3378..3467    +  CDS            3xHA: three tandem HA epitope tags
   3501..3753    +  terminator     NOS terminator: nopaline synthase terminator and poly(A) signal
   3765..3796    -  misc_feature   MCS (fragment): pUC18/19 multiple cloning site
   3793..3950    +  CDS            lacZα (fragment): LacZα fragment of β-galactosidase; lacZ fragment
   3956..4055    -  misc_feature   bom (fragment): basis of mobility region from pBR322
   4157..4192    -  CDS            rop (fragment): Rop protein, which maintains plasmids at low copy number; rop
   4287..4391    +  promoter       AmpR promoter: bla
   4392..5252    +  CDS            AmpR: β-lactamase; bla; confers resistance to ampicillin, carbenicillin, and related antibiotics
>Addgene plasmid #237517 | pUC19::ZmUBI-VirPWT4 | addgene full sequence | sequence record 471114 | Addgene NGS Result
TTGAGATCCTTTTTTTCTGCGCGTAATCTGCTGCTTGCAAACAAAAAAACCACCGCTACCAGCGGTGGTT
TGTTTGCCGGATCAAGAGCTACCAACTCTTTTTCCGAAGGTAACTGGCTTCAGCAGAGCGCAGATACCAA
ATACTGTTCTTCTAGTGTAGCCGTAGTTAGGCCACCACTTCAAGAACTCTGTAGCACCGCCTACATACCT
CGCTCTGCTAATCCTGTTACCAGTGGCTGCTGCCAGTGGCGATAAGTCGTGTCTTACCGGGTTGGACTCA
AGACGATAGTTACCGGATAAGGCGCAGCGGTCGGGCTGAACGGGGGGTTCGTGCACACAGCCCAGCTTGG
AGCGAACGACCTACACCGAACTGAGATACCTACAGCGTGAGCTATGAGAAAGCGCCACGCTTCCCGAAGG
GAGAAAGGCGGACAGGTATCCGGTAAGCGGCAGGGTCGGAACAGGAGAGCGCACGAGGGAGCTTCCAGGG
GGAAACGCCTGGTATCTTTATAGTCCTGTCGGGTTTCGCCACCTCTGACTTGAGCGTCGATTTTTGTGAT
GCTCGTCAGGGGGGCGGAGCCTATGGAAAAACGCCAGCAACGCGGCCTTTTTACGGTTCCTGGCCTTTTG
CTGGCCTTTTGCTCACATGTTCTTTCCTGCGTTATCCCCTGATTCTGTGGATAACCGTATTACCGCCTTT
GAGTGAGCTGATACCGCTCGCCGCAGCCGAACGACCGAGCGCAGCGAGTCAGTGAGCGAGGAAGCGGAAG
AGCGCCCAATACGCAAACCGCCTCTCCCCGCGCGTTGGCCGATTCATTAATGCAGCTGGCACGACAGGTT
TCCCGACTGGAAAGCGGGCAGTGAGCGCAACGCAATTAATGTGAGTTAGCTCACTCATTAGGCACCCCAG
GCTTTACACTTTATGCTTCCGGCTCGTATGTTGTGTGGAATTGTGAGCGGATAACAATTTCACACAGGAA
ACAGCTATGACCATGATTACGCCAAGCTTTGCAGCGTGACCCGGTCGTGCCCCTCTCTAGAGATAATGAG
CATTGCATGTCTAAGTTATAAAAAATTACCACATATTTTTTTTGTCACACTTGTTTGAAGTGCAGTTTAT
CTATCTTTATACATATATTTAAACTTTACTCTACGAATAATATAATCTATAGTACTACAATAATATCAGT
GTTTTAGAGAATCATATAAATGAACAGTTAGACATGGTCTAAAGGACAATTGAGTATTTTGACAACAGGA
CTCTACAGTTTTATCTTTTTAGTGTGCATGTGTTCTCCTTTTTTTTTGCAAATAGCTTCACCTATATAAT
ACTTCATCCATTTTATTAGTACATCCATTTAGGGTTTAGGGTTAATGGTTTTTATAGACTAATTTTTTTA
GTACATCTATTTTATTCTATTTTAGCCTCTAAATTAAGAAAACTAAAACTCTATTTTAGTTTTTTTATTT
AATAATTTAGATATAAAATAGAATAAAATAAAGTGACTAAAAATTAAACAAATACCCTTTAAGAAATTAA
AAAAACTAAGGAAACATTTTTCTTGTTTCGAGTAGATAATGCCAGCCTGTTAAACGCCGTCGACGAGTCT
AACGGACACCAACCAGCGAACCAGCAGCGTCGCGTCGGGCCAAGCGAAGCAGACGGCACGGCATCTCTGT
CGCTGCCTCTGGACCCCTCTCGAGAGTTCCGCTCCACCGTTGGACTTGCTCCGCTGTCGGCATCCAGAAA
TTGCGTGGCGGAGCGGCAGACGTGAGCCGGCACGGCAGGCGGCCTCCTCCTCCTCTCACGGCACCGGCAG
CTACGGGGGATTCCTTTCCCACCGCTCCTTCGCTTTCCCTTCCTCGCCCGCCGTAATAAATAGACACCCC
CTCCACACCCTCTTTCCCCAACCTCGTGTTGTTCGGAGCGCACACACACACAACCAGATCTCCCCCAAAT
CCACCCGTCGGCACCTCCGCTTCAAGGTACGCCGCTCGTCCTCCCCCCCCCCCCCTCTCTACCTTCTCTA
GATCGGCGTTCCGGTCCATGGTTAGGGCCCGGTAGTTCTACTTCTGTTCATGTTTGTGTTAGATCCGTGT
TTGTGTTAGATCCGTGCTGCTAGCGTTCGTACACGGATGCGACCTGTACGTCAGACACGTTCTGATTGCT
AACTTGCCAGTGTTTCTCTTTGGGGAATCCTGGGATGGCTCTAGCCGTTCCGCAGACGGGATCGATTTCA
TGATTTTTTTTGTTTCGTTGCATAGGGTTTGGTTTGCCCTTTTCCTTTATTTCAATATATGCCGTGCACT
TGTTTGTCGGGTCATCTTTTCATGCTTTTTTTTGTCTTGGTTGTGATGATGTGGTCTGGTTGGGCGGTCG
TTCTAGATCGGAGTAGAATTCTGTTTCAAACTACCTGGTGGATTTATTAATTTTGGATCTGTATGTGTGT
GCCATACATATTCATAGTTACGAATTGAAGATGATGGATGGAAATATCGATCTAGGATAGGTATACATGT
TGATGCGGGTTTTACTGATGCATATACAGAGATGCTTTTTGTTCGCTTGGTTGTGATGATGTGGTGTGGT
TGGGCGGTCGTTCATTCGTTCTAGATCGGAGTAGAATACTGTTTCAAACTACCTGGTGTATTTATTAATT
TTGGAACTGTATGTGTGTGTCATACATCTTCATAGTTACGAGTTTAAGATGGATGGAAATATCGATCTAG
GATAGGTATACATGTTGATGTGGGTTTTACTGATGCATATACATGATGGCATATGCAGCATCTATTCATA
TGCTCTAACCTTGAGTACCTATCTATTATAATAAACAAGTATGTTTTATAATTATTTTGATCTTGATATA
CTTGGATGATGGCATATGCAGCAGCTATATGTGGATTTTTTTAGCCCTGCCTTCATACGCTATTTATTTG
CTTGGTACTGTTTCTTTTGTCGATGCTCACCCTGTTGTTTGGTGTTACTTCTGCAGACTAGAGTTATCAA
CAAGTTTGTACAAAAAAGCAGGCTCCACCATGCTGAATTCCCCAGAAGTCCCGACTTATAAAATTGGACA
TCCTGGGCCTCGGTATATTAGATATAACGATGGTGAAATCCATGAGGTCGAACGCAAGGAATCAGGGCGC
TATCGAGTAGACGACGGGGGTTTAATACGTGAGGAATATGAAAAAAAAACTCAAGATTCGGAAGGGTCAA
AAACTCCCACCACGCGCGGTCCGAAAGGTAGCGACTACAAGGACCACGACGGTGACTACAAGGACCACGA
CATCGACTACAAGGACGACGACGACAAGATCTAGACCCAGCTTTCTTGTACAAAGTGGTTGATAACAGCG
GGTTAATTAACATCTTTTACCCATACGATGTTCCTGACTATGCGGGCTATCCCTATGACGTCCCGGACTA
TGCAGGATCCTATCCATATGACGTTCCAGATTACGCTGCTCAGTGCAGCGCTTAGAGCTCGAATTTCCCC
GATCGTTCAAACATTTGGCAATAAAGTTTCTTAAGATTGAATCCTGTTGCCGGTCTTGCGATGATTATCA
TATAATTTCTGTTGAATTACGTTAAGCATGTAATAATTAACATGTAATGCATGACGTTATTTATGAGATG
GGTTTTTATGATTAGAGTCCCGCAATTATACATTTAATACGCGATAGAAAACAAAATATAGCGCGCAAAC
TAGGATAAATTATCGCGCGCGGTGTCATCTATGTTACTAGATCGGGAATTAGCACTAGAGGATCCCCGGG
TACCGAGCTCGAATTCACTGGCCGTCGTTTTACAACGTCGTGACTGGGAAAACCCTGGCGTTACCCAACT
TAATCGCCTTGCAGCACATCCCCCTTTCGCCAGCTGGCGTAATAGCGAAGAGGCCCGCACCGATCGCCCT
TCCCAACAGTTGCGCAGCCTGAATGGCGAATGGCGCCTGATGCGGTATTTTCTCCTTACGCATCTGTGCG
GTATTTCACACCGCATATGGTGCACTCTCAGTACAATCTGCTCTGATGCCGCATAGTTAAGCCAGCCCCG
ACACCCGCCAACACCCGCTGACGCGCCCTGACGGGCTTGTCTGCTCCCGGCATCCGCTTACAGACAAGCT
GTGACCGTCTCCGGGAGCTGCATGTGTCAGAGGTTTTCACCGTCATCACCGAAACGCGCGAGACGAAAGG
GCCTCGTGATACGCCTATTTTTATAGGTTAATGTCATGATAATAATGGTTTCTTAGACGTCAGGTGGCAC
TTTTCGGGGAAATGTGCGCGGAACCCCTATTTGTTTATTTTTCTAAATACATTCAAATATGTATCCGCTC
ATGAGACAATAACCCTGATAAATGCTTCAATAATATTGAAAAAGGAAGAGTATGAGTATTCAACATTTCC
GTGTCGCCCTTATTCCCTTTTTTGCGGCATTTTGCCTTCCTGTTTTTGCTCACCCAGAAACGCTGGTGAA
AGTAAAAGATGCTGAAGATCAGTTGGGTGCACGAGTGGGTTACATCGAACTGGATCTCAACAGCGGTAAG
ATCCTTGAGAGTTTTCGCCCCGAAGAACGTTTTCCAATGATGAGCACTTTTAAAGTTCTGCTATGTGGCG
CGGTATTATCCCGTATTGACGCCGGGCAAGAGCAACTCGGTCGCCGCATACACTATTCTCAGAATGACTT
GGTTGAGTACTCACCAGTCACAGAAAAGCATCTTACGGATGGCATGACAGTAAGAGAATTATGCAGTGCT
GCCATAACCATGAGTGATAACACTGCGGCCAACTTACTTCTGACAACGATCGGAGGACCGAAGGAGCTAA
CCGCTTTTTTGCACAACATGGGGGATCATGTAACTCGCCTTGATCGTTGGGAACCGGAGCTGAATGAAGC
CATACCAAACGACGAGCGTGACACCACGATGCCTGTAGCAATGGCAACAACGTTGCGCAAACTATTAACT
GGCGAACTACTTACTCTAGCTTCCCGGCAACAATTAATAGACTGGATGGAGGCGGATAAAGTTGCAGGAC
CACTTCTGCGCTCGGCCCTTCCGGCTGGCTGGTTTATTGCTGATAAATCTGGAGCCGGTGAGCGTGGGTC
TCGCGGTATCATTGCAGCACTGGGGCCAGATGGTAAGCCCTCCCGTATCGTAGTTATCTACACGACGGGG
AGTCAGGCAACTATGGATGAACGAAATAGACAGATCGCTGAGATAGGTGCCTCACTGATTAAGCATTGGT
AACTGTCAGACCAAGTTTACTCATATATACTTTAGATTGATTTAAAACTTCATTTTTAATTTAAAAGGAT
CTAGGTGAAGATCCTTTTTGATAATCTCATGACCAAAATCCCTTAACGTGAGTTTTCGTTCCACTGAGCG
TCAGACCCCGTAGAAAAGATCAAAGGATCTTC
